Addgene plasmid #44820: pUASP dsRed Rab3 WT
Depositing lab: Matthew Scott. Depositing organization: Stanford University. Publication: Thirty-one flavors of Drosophila rab proteins. Zhang J, Schulze KL, Hiesinger PR, Suyama K, Wang S, Fish M, Acar M, Hoskins RA, Bellen HJ, Scott MP. Genetics. 2007 Jun;176(2):1307-22. Epub 2007 Apr 3. 10.1534/genetics.106.066761 PubMed 17409086.
Backbone
  Vector backbone: pUASP
  Backbone size w/o insert (bp): 9939
  Vector type: Insect Expression ; Drosophila
Growth in bacteria
  Bacterial resistance: Ampicillin, 100 μg/mL
  Growth temperature: 37°C
  Growth strain: DH5alpha
  Copy number: Unknown
Gene/Insert
  Gene/Insert name: Rab3
  Species: D. melanogaster (fly)
  Entrez Gene: Rab3 (a.k.a. Dmel_CG7576, AAF58762, CG7576, DRAB3, DRab3, DmRab3, Dmel\CG7576, Drab3, P25228, Rab3A, dRab3, dm-Rab3, drab3, rab3)
  Tag / fusion protein: dsRed (N terminal on insert)
  Cloning method: Gateway Cloning
  Sequencing primers: 5′ dsRed1-C; 3′ pUASp-3
Terms and licenses: Academic/Nonprofit Terms; Industry Terms: Not Available to Industry
How to cite: pUASP dsRed Rab3 WT was a gift from Matthew Scott (Addgene plasmid # 44820 ; http://n2t.net/addgene:44820 ; RRID:Addgene_44820)
