[The description below was written by a language model from this plasmid's Addgene catalogue record.]
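Description:
pUASP dsRed Rab3 WT is a Drosophila expression plasmid built on the pUASP backbone (about 9.9 kb without the insert), a vector of the GAL4/UAS family. It is propagated in E. coli under ampicillin selection; the copy number is not recorded. No feature table accompanies the entry, so the origin of replication, any transformation marker and the transposon ends are not documented. pUASP-type vectors generally carry GAL4-responsive UAS sites upstream of a promoter that functions in the germline, within a P-element framework for making transgenic flies. These details should be checked against the actual sequence.

The payload is the wild-type coding sequence of Drosophila melanogaster Rab3 (CG7576), a small GTPase of the Rab family. Rab proteins regulate membrane trafficking, and Rab3 is best known for its association with synaptic vesicles and regulated exocytosis. The open reading frame was introduced by Gateway recombination and is fused at its N terminus to the red fluorescent protein dsRed. Placing the tag at this end leaves the Rab C terminus free, which matters because Rab proteins are typically prenylated there for membrane attachment. The "WT" designation implies an unmutated form, as distinct from the constitutively active or dominant-negative variants often made for Rab proteins, though the record does not list any such variants.

When combined with a GAL4 driver, the construct should allow tissue- or cell-type-specific expression of fluorescently labelled Rab3. This would support visualising its subcellular localisation and studying Rab3-dependent trafficking in flies. It comes from a broader effort to characterise the Drosophila Rab protein family.
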