>Addgene plasmid #44820 | pUASP dsRed Rab3 WT | addgene partial sequence | sequence record 62695 | dsRed1-C 5'-AGCTGGACATCACCTCCCACAACG-3'
TCGTGGAGCAGTACGAGCGCACCGAGGGCCGCCACCACCTGTTCCTGAGATCTCGAGCTCAAGCTTCGAA
TTCTGCAGTCGACGGTACCGCGGGCCCGGGATCATCAACAAGTTTGTACAAAAAAGCAGGCTTAATGGCG
AGTGGCGGAGACCCCAAGTGGCAGAAGGATGCCGCCGACCAGAACTTTGACTACATGTTCAAGCTGCTCA
TCATTGGCAACTCCAGCGTGGGCAAGACCAGCTTCCTCTTCCGCTACGCCGACGATAGCTTCACATCCGC
CTTCGTCTCCACGGTGGGCATTGACTTTAAGGTGAAGACCGTATTTCGGCACGACAAGCGCGTGAAACTC
CAGATCTGGGACACTGCTGGACAGGAGCGGTACAGAACTATCACCACAGCCTACTACCGAGGAGCGATGG
GTTTCATCCTAATGTACGATGTCACTAATGAGGACAGTTTTAACTCGGTTCAGGATTGGGTGACACAGAT
CAAAACGTATTCGTGGGACAATGCCCAGGTGATCCTGGTGGGCAACAAGTGCGACATGGAGGACCAGCGG
GTAATCAGCTTCGAACGTGGTCGCCAGTTGGCCGATCAATTGGGTGTTGAGTTCTTCGAGACCTCTGCCA
AGGAGAACGTCAACGTCAAGGCTGTTTTCGAGCGTTTGGTGGACATCATCTGCGATAAGATGTCCGAGAG
CCTGGACGCGGATCCGACGTTAGTAGGCGGTGGCCAGAAGGGCCAGAGGTTGACGGATCAGCCGCAGGGC
ACGCCTAATGCCAACTGCAATTGTTAGAACCCAGCTTTCTTGTACAAAGTGGTTGATGATCCTCTAGAGT
CGACCTCGAACGTTAACGTTAACGTAACGTTAACTCGAGGAGCTTGATAACATTATACCTAAACCCATGG
